Addgene plasmid #148355: pnEA-NpM-DmMextli_577-620_AB
Purpose: Bacterial Expression of DmMextli_577-620
Depositing lab: Elisa Izaurralde. Depositing organization: Max Planck Institute for Developmental Biology. Publication: Mextli proteins use both canonical bipartite and novel tripartite binding modes to form eIF4E complexes that display differential sensitivity to 4E-BP regulation. Peter D, Weber R, Kone C, Chung MY, Ebertsch L, Truffault V, Weichenrieder O, Igreja C, Izaurralde E. Genes Dev. 2015 Sep 1;29(17):1835-49. doi: 10.1101/gad.269068.115. Epub 2015 Aug 20. PubMed 26294658.
Backbone
  Vector backbone: Unknown
  Vector type: Bacterial Expression
Growth in bacteria
  Bacterial resistance: Ampicillin, 100 μg/mL
  Growth temperature: 37°C
  Growth strain: DH5alpha
  Copy number: Low Copy
Gene/Insert
  Gene/Insert name: DmMextli_577-620
  Species: D. melanogaster (fly)
  Entrez Gene: mxt (a.k.a. Dmel_CG2950, BcDNA:GH06479, CG2950, Dmel\CG2950, cg2950)
  Cloning method: Unknown
Terms and licenses: Academic/Nonprofit Terms; Industry Terms: Not Available to Industry
Depositor comments: sequence given by NCBI:NM_164598. Plasmids from this collection were made available to the research community and donated after the lab closed. Please note that the sequence provided by the depositing laboratory may be theoretical/predicted or based on Sanger sequencing results. There may be discrepancies between sequencing results obtained by Addgene and the depositor sequence. If an Addgene verified sequence is not available, please contact before placing your order to request that our lab fully sequence the plasmid.
How to cite: pnEA-NpM-DmMextli_577-620_AB was a gift from Elisa Izaurralde (Addgene plasmid # 148355 ; http://n2t.net/addgene:148355 ; RRID:Addgene_148355)
