[The description below was written by a language model from this plasmid's Addgene catalogue record and pLannotate feature annotations shown in this document.]
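Description:
pnEA-NpM-DmMextli_577-620_AB is a 6,957 bp bacterial expression plasmid for producing a short fragment of the Drosophila melanogaster Mextli protein (mxt, residues 577–620) in E. coli. The catalogue lists the backbone as unknown, but the annotated features show a pET-like, pBR322-derived architecture. It has a ColE1/pMB1-type origin accompanied by the bom region and the rop gene, which holds copy number down and fits the "low copy" designation. An ampicillin resistance gene (bla) with its own promoter provides selection. Several remnants of the tetracycline resistance gene and its promoter are also present. They are interrupted by the inserted expression elements and are non-functional backbone leftovers.

The expression cassette is driven by a T7 promoter followed immediately by a lac operator and the strong phage T7 gene 10 ribosome binding site. A plasmid-borne lacI gene supplies repressor, so transcription is held off until IPTG induction in a host that provides T7 RNA polymerase. The open reading frame begins with a signal-sequence-less maltose binding protein, which stays in the cytosol and serves as an N-terminal solubility and affinity tag. A short linker region follows, whose content is not annotated, and then the 132 bp mxt fragment. Downstream lie a small match to a T7 gene 10B-derived sequence and the T7 terminator. Whether that gene 10B match is translated as part of the fusion is not stated.

The associated publication concerns how Mextli proteins bind eIF4E. The construct was therefore presumably used to produce this Mextli peptide recombinantly for studies of such complexes.
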