Features (pLannotate 1.2.2; 20 found; start..end, strand, type, name):
    104..208     +  promoter       AmpR promoter: bla
    209..1069    +  CDS            AmpR: β-lactamase; bla; confers resistance to ampicillin, carbenicillin, and related antibiotics
   1240..1828    +  rep_origin     ori: high-copy-number ColE1/pMB1/pBR322/pUC origin of replication
   2014..2156    -  misc_feature   bom: basis of mobility region from pBR322
   2258..2449    -  CDS            rop: Rop protein, which maintains plasmids at low copy number; rop
   2466..2846    +  CDS            YPB1_ECOLX: Protein predicted: Swiss-Prot protein existence level 4. From Escherichia coli.
   3088..3712    -  CDS            TcR (fragment): tetracycline efflux protein; tet; confers resistance to tetracycline
   3727..3748    -  protein_bind   CAP binding site: CAP binding activates transcription in the presence of cAMP. E. coli catabolite activator protein
   3761..4843    -  CDS            lacI: lac repressor; lacI; The lac repressor binds to the lac operator to inhibit transcription in E. coli. This inhibition can be relieved by adding lactose or isopropyl-β-D-thiogalactopyranoside (IPTG).
   4844..4921    -  promoter       lacI promoter: lacI
   4929..5208    -  CDS            TcR (fragment): tetracycline efflux protein; tet; confers resistance to tetracycline
   5230..5248    +  promoter       T7 promoter: promoter for bacteriophage T7 RNA polymerase
   5249..5273    +  protein_bind   lac operator: The lac repressor binds to the lac operator to inhibit transcription in E. coli. This inhibition can be relieved by adding lactose or isopropyl-β-D-thiogalactopyranoside (IPTG). lac repressor encoded by lacI
   5288..5310    +  RBS            RBS: efficient ribosome binding site from bacteriophage T7 gene 10 (Olins and Rangwala, 1989)
   5321..6417    +  CDS            MBP (fragment): maltose binding protein from E. coli; malE (mutated); This version of the gene does not encode a signal sequence, so MBP will remain in the cytosol.
   6469..6600    +  CDS            mxt (fragment): MXT_DROME - Experimental evidence at protein level: Swiss-Prot protein existence level 1. Plays a role in promoting translation. From Drosophila melanogaster (Fruit fly).
   6641..6690    +  CDS            SET1 (fragment): solubility-enhancement tag derived from T7 phage gene 10B
   6698..6745    +  terminator     T7 terminator: transcription terminator for bacteriophage T7 RNA polymerase
   6768..6872    -  CDS            TcR (fragment): tetracycline efflux protein; tet; confers resistance to tetracycline
   6920..6948    -  promoter       tet promoter: E. coli promoter for tetracycline efflux protein gene
>Addgene plasmid #148355 | pnEA-NpM-DmMextli_577-620_AB | depositor full sequence | sequence record 290803 | Full Sequence
TTCTTGAAGACGAAAGGGCCTCGTGATACGCCTATTTTTATAGGTTAATGTCATGATAATAATGGTTTCT
TAGACGTCAGGTGGCACTTTTCGGGGAAATGTGCGCGGAACCCCTATTTGTTTATTTTTCTAAATACATT
CAAATATGTATCCGCTCATGAGACAATAACCCTGATAAATGCTTCAATAATATTGAAAAAGGAAGAGTAT
GAGTATTCAACATTTCCGTGTCGCCCTTATTCCCTTTTTTGCGGCATTTTGCCTTCCTGTTTTTGCTCAC
CCAGAAACGCTGGTGAAAGTAAAAGATGCTGAAGATCAGTTGGGTGCACGAGTGGGTTACATCGAACTGG
ATCTCAACAGCGGTAAGATCCTTGAGAGTTTTCGCCCCGAAGAACGTTTTCCAATGATGAGCACTTTTAA
AGTTCTGCTATGTGGCGCGGTATTATCCCGTGTTGACGCCGGGCAAGAGCAACTCGGTCGCCGCATACAC
TATTCTCAGAATGACTTGGTTGAGTACTCACCAGTCACAGAAAAGCATCTTACGGATGGCATGACAGTAA
GAGAATTATGCAGTGCTGCCATAACCATGAGTGATAACACTGCGGCCAACTTACTTCTGACAACGATCGG
AGGACCGAAGGAGCTAACCGCTTTTTTGCACAACATGGGGGATCATGTAACTCGCCTTGATCGTTGGGAA
CCGGAGCTGAATGAAGCCATACCAAACGACGAGCGTGACACCACGATGCCTGCAGCAATGGCAACAACGT
TGCGCAAACTATTAACTGGCGAACTACTTACTCTAGCTTCCCGGCAACAATTAATAGACTGGATGGAGGC
GGATAAAGTTGCAGGACCACTTCTGCGCTCGGCCCTTCCGGCTGGCTGGTTTATTGCTGATAAATCTGGA
GCCGGTGAGCGTGGGTCTCGCGGTATCATTGCAGCACTGGGGCCAGATGGTAAGCCCTCCCGTATCGTAG
TTATCTACACGACGGGGAGTCAGGCAACTATGGATGAACGAAATAGACAGATCGCTGAGATAGGTGCCTC
ACTGATTAAGCATTGGTAACTGTCAGACCAAGTTTACTCATATATACTTTAGATTGATTTAAAACTTCAT
TTTTAATTTAAAAGGATCTAGGTGAAGATCCTTTTTGATAATCTCATGACCAAAATCCCTTAACGTGAGT
TTTCGTTCCACTGAGCGTCAGACCCCGTAGAAAAGATCAAAGGATCTTCTTGAGATCCTTTTTTTCTGCG
CGTAATCTGCTGCTTGCAAACAAAAAAACCACCGCTACCAGCGGTGGTTTGTTTGCCGGATCAAGAGCTA
CCAACTCTTTTTCCGAAGGTAACTGGCTTCAGCAGAGCGCAGATACCAAATACTGTCCTTCTAGTGTAGC
CGTAGTTAGGCCACCACTTCAAGAACTCTGTAGCACCGCCTACATACCTCGCTCTGCTAATCCTGTTACC
AGTGGCTGCTGCCAGTGGCGATAAGTCGTGTCTTACCGGGTTGGACTCAAGACGATAGTTACCGGATAAG
GCGCAGCGGTCGGGCTGAACGGGGGGTTCGTGCACACAGCCCAGCTTGGAGCGAACGACCTACACCGAAC
TGAGATACCTACAGCGTGAGCTATGAGAAAGCGCCACGCTTCCCGAAGGGAGAAAGGCGGACAGGTATCC
GGTAAGCGGCAGGGTCGGAACAGGAGAGCGCACGAGGGAGCTTCCAGGGGGAAACGCCTGGTATCTTTAT
AGTCCTGTCGGGTTTCGCCACCTCTGACTTGAGCGTCGATTTTTGTGATGCTCGTCAGGGGGGCGGAGCC
TATGGAAAAACGCCAGCAACGCGGCCTTTTTACGGTTCCTGGCCTTTTGCTGGCCTTTTGCTCACATGTT
CTTTCCTGCGTTATCCCCTGATTCTGTGGATAACCGTATTACCGCCTTTGAGTGAGCTGATACCGCTCGC
CGCAGCCGAACGACCGAGCGCAGCGAGTCAGTGAGCGAGGAAGCGGAAGAGCGCCTGATGCGGTATTTTC
TCCTTACGCATCTGTGCGGTATTTCACACCGCATATATGGTGCACTCTCAGTACAATCTGCTCTGATGCC
GCATAGTTAAGCCAGTATACACTCCGCTATCGCTACGTGACTGGGTCATGGCTGCGCCCCGACACCCGCC
AACACCCGCTGACGCGCCCTGACGGGCTTGTCTGCTCCCGGCATCCGCTTACAGACAAGCTGTGACCGTC
TCCGGGAGCTGCATGTGTCAGAGGTTTTCACCGTCATCACCGAAACGCGCGAGGCAGCTGCGGTAAAGCT
CATCAGCGTGGTCGTGAAGCGATTCACAGATGTCTGCCTGTTCATCCGCGTCCAGCTCGTTGAGTTTCTC
CAGAAGCGTTAATGTCTGGCTTCTGATAAAGCGGGCCATGTTAAGGGCGGTTTTTTCCTGTTTGGTCACT
GATGCCTCCGTGTAAGGGGGATTTCTGTTCATGGGGGTAATGATACCGATGAAACGAGAGAGGATGCTCA
CGATACGGGTTACTGATGATGAACATGCCCGGTTACTGGAACGTTGTGAGGGTAAACAACTGGCGGTATG
GATGCGGCGGGACCAGAGAAAAATCACTCAGGGTCAATGCCAGCGCTTCGTTAATACAGATGTAGGTGTT
CCACAGGGTAGCCAGCAGCATCCTGCGATGCAGATCCGGAACATAATGGTGCAGGGCGCTGACTTCCGCG
TTTCCAGACTTTACGAAACACGGAAACCGAAGACCATTCATGTTGTTGCTCAGGTCGCAGACGTTTTGCA
GCAGCAGTCGCTTCACGTTCGCTCGCGTATCGGTGATTCATTCTGCTAACCAGTAAGGCAACCCCGCCAG
CCTAGCCGGGTCCTCAACGACAGGAGCACGATCATGCGCACCCGTGGCCAGGACCCAACGCTGCCCGAGA
TGCGCCGCGTGCGGCTGCTGGAGATGGCGGACGCGATGGATATGTTCTGCCAAGGGTTGGTTTGCGCATT
CACAGTTCTCCGCAAGAATTGATTGGCTCCAATTCTTGGAGTGGTGAATCCGTTAGCGAGGTGCCGCCGG
CTTCCATTCAGGTCGAGGTGGCCCGGCTCCATGCACCGCGACGCAACGCGGGGAGGCAGACAAGGTATAG
GGCGGCGCCTACAATCCATGCCAACCCGTTCCATGTGCTCGCCGAGGCGGCATAAATCGCCGTGACGATC
AGCGGTCCAGTGATCGAAGTTAGGCTGGTAAGAGCCGCGAGCGATCCTTGAAGCTGTCCCTGATGGTCGT
CATCTACCTGCCTGGACAGCATGGCCTGCAACGCGGGCATCCCGATGCCGCCGGAAGCGAGAAGAATCAT
AATGGGGAAGGCCATCCAGCCTCGCGTCGCGAACGCCAGCAAGACGTAGCCCAGCGCGTCGGCCGCCATG
CCGGCGATAATGGCCTGCTTCTCGCCGAAACGTTTGGTGGCGGGACCAGTGACGAAGGCTTGAGCGAGGG
CGTGCAAGATTCCGAATACCGCAAGCGACAGGCCGATCATCGTCGCGCTCCAGCGAAAGCGGTCCTCGCC
GAAAATGACCCAGAGCGCTGCCGGCACCTGTCCTACGAGTTGCATGATAAAGAAGACAGTCATAAGTGCG
GCGACGATAGTCATGCCCCGCGCCCACCGGAAGGAGCTGACTGGGTTGAAGGCTCTCAAGGGCATCGGTC
GAGATCCCGGTGCCTAATGAGTGAGCTAACTTACATTAATTGCGTTGCGCTCACTGCCCGCTTTCCAGTC
GGGAAACCTGTCGTGCCAGCTGCATTAATGAATCGGCCAACGCGCGGGGAGAGGCGGTTTGCGTATTGGG
CGCCAGGGTGGTTTTTCTTTTCACCAGTGAGACGGGCAACAGCTGATTGCCCTTCACCGCCTGGCCCTGA
GAGAGTTGCAGCAAGCGGTCCACGCTGGTTTGCCCCAGCAGGCGAAAATCCTGTTTGATGGTGGTTAACG
GCGGGATATAACATGAGCTGTCTTCGGTATCGTCGTATCCCACTACCGAGATATCCGCACCAACGCGCAG
CCCGGACTCGGTAATGGCGCGCATTGCGCCCAGCGCCATCTGATCGTTGGCAACCAGCATCGCAGTGGGA
ACGATGCCCTCATTCAGCATTTGCATGGTTTGTTGAAAACCGGACATGGCACTCCAGTCGCCTTCCCGTT
CCGCTATCGGCTGAATTTGATTGCGAGTGAGATATTTATGCCAGCCAGCCAGACGCAGACGCGCCGAGAC
AGAACTTAATGGGCCCGCTAACAGCGCGATTTGCTGGTGACCCAATGCGACCAGATGCTCCACGCCCAGT
CGCGTACCGTCTTCATGGGAGAAAATAATACTGTTGATGGGTGTCTGGTCAGAGACATCAAGAAATAACG
CCGGAACATTAGTGCAGGCAGCTTCCACAGCAATGGCATCCTGGTCATCCAGCGGATAGTTAATGATCAG
CCCACTGACGCGTTGCGCGAGAAGATTGTGCACCGCCGCTTTACAGGCTTCGACGCCGCTTCGTTCTACC
ATCGACACCACCACGCTGGCACCCAGTTGATCGGCGCGAGATTTAATCGCCGCGACAATTTGCGACGGCG
CGTGCAGGGCCAGACTGGAGGTGGCAACGCCAATCAGCAACGACTGTTTGCCCGCCAGTTGTTGTGCCAC
GCGGTTGGGAATGTAATTCAGCTCCGCCATCGCCGCTTCCACTTTTTCCCGCGTTTTCGCAGAAACGTGG
CTGGCCTGGTTCACCACGCGGGAAACGGTCTGATAAGAGACACCGGCATACTCTGCGACATCGTATAACG
TTACTGGTTTCACATTCACCACCCTGAATTGACTCTCTTCCGGGCGCTATCATGCCATACCGCGAAAGGT
TTTGCGCCATTCGATGGTGTCCGGGATCTCGACGCTCTCCCTTATGCGACTCCTGCATTAGGAAGCAGCC
CAGTAGTAGGTTGAGGCCGTTGAGCACCGCCGCCGCAAGGAATGGTGCATGCAAGGAGATGGCGCCCAAC
AGTCCCCCGGCCACGGGGCCTGCCACCATACCCACGCCGAAACAAGCGCTCATGAGCCCGAAGTGGCGAG
CCCGATCTTCCCCATCGGTGATGTCGGCGATATAGGCGCCAGCAACCGCACCTGTGGCGCCGGTGATGCC
GGCCACGATGCGTCCGGCGTAGAGGATCGAGATCTCGATCCCGCGAAATTAATACGACTCACTATAGGGG
AATTGTGAGCGGATAACAATTCCCCACTAGTAATAATTTTGTTTAACTTTAAGAAGGAGATATACCATGG
AAACTGAAGAAGGTAAACTGGTAATCTGGATTAACGGCGATAAAGGCTATAACGGTCTCGCTGAAGTCGG
TAAGAAATTCGAGAAAGATACCGGAATTAAAGTCACCGTTGAGCATCCGGATAAACTGGAAGAGAAATTC
CCACAGGTTGCGGCAACTGGCGATGGCCCTGACATTATCTTCTGGGCACACGACCGCTTTGGTGGCTACG
CTCAATCTGGCCTGTTGGCTGAAATCACCCCGGACAAAGCGTTCCAGGACAAGCTGTATCCGTTTACCTG
GGATGCCGTACGTTACAACGGCAAGCTGATTGCTTACCCGATCGCTGTTGAAGCGTTATCGCTGATTTAT
AACAAAGACCTGCTGCCGAACCCGCCAAAAACCTGGGAAGAGATCCCGGCGCTGGATAAAGAACTGAAAG
CGAAAGGTAAGAGCGCCCTGATGTTCAACCTGCAAGAACCGTACTTCACCTGGCCGCTGATTGCTGCTGA
CGGGGGTTATGCGTTCAAGTATGAAAACGGCAAGTACGACATTAAAGACGTGGGCGTGGATAACGCTGGC
GCGAAAGCGGGTCTGACCTTCCTGGTTGACCTGATTAAAAACAAACACATGAATGCAGACACCGATTACT
CCATCGCAGAAGCTGCCTTTAATAAAGGCGAAACAGCGATGACCATCAACGGCCCGTGGGCATGGTCCAA
CATCGACACCAGCAAAGTGAATTATGGTGTAACGGTACTGCCGACCTTCAAGGGTCAACCATCCAAACCG
TTCGTTGGCGTGCTGAGCGCAGGTATTAACGCCGCCAGTCCGAACAAAGAGCTGGCAAAAGAGTTCCTCG
AAAACTATCTGCTGACTGATGAAGGTCTGGAAGCGGTTAATAAAGACAAACCGCTGGGTGCCGTAGCGCT
GAAGTCTTACGAGGAAGAGTTGGCGAAAGATCCACGTATTGCCGCCACGATGGAAAACGCCCAGAAAGGT
GAAATCATGCCGAACATCCCGCAGATGTCCGCTTTCTGGTATGCCGTGCGTACTGCGGTGATCAACGCCG
CCAGCGGTCGTCAGACTGTCGATGAAGCCCTTAAAGACGCGCAGACTGGTACCGGCAGCGGCCTGGAAGT
TCTGTTCCAGGGGCCCCATATGCTCGAGTCTCGCGTTTCTTACGATATTGAACACTTGCTCTACTACTCC
ATGAGTCCGCACTCGTGGACCCTGCCCACCGACTGGCAAAAGATGCAGGAGACAGCGCCCTCGATTCTGC
GCAACAAGGATCTGCAGGATTAAGGATCCTAATAGTCTAGAGCTAGCCCTAGGAGATCCGGCTGCTAACA
AAGCCCGAAAGGAAGCTGAGTTGGCTGCTGCCACCGCTGAGCAATAACTAGCATAACCCCTTGGGGCCTC
TAAACGGGTCTTGAGGGGTTTTTTGCTGAAAGGAGGAACTATATCCGGATATCCCGCAAGAGGCCCGGCA
GTACCGGCATAACCAAGCCTATGCCTACAGCATCCAGGGTGACGGTGCCGAGGATGACGATGAGCGCATT
GTTAGATTTCATACACGGTGCCTGACTGCGTTAGCAATTTAACTGTGATAAACTACCGCATTAAAGCTTA
TCGATGATAAGCTGTCAAACATGAGAA
